Addgene plasmid #53049: pSP64-hKCNE1
Purpose: Expresses beta subunit for IKs channel in Xenopus oocytes
Depositing lab: Michael Sanguinetti. Depositing organization: University of Utah. Publication: Coassembly of K(V)LQT1 and minK (IsK) proteins to form cardiac I(Ks) potassium channel. Sanguinetti MC, Curran ME, Zou A, Shen J, Spector PS, Atkinson DL, Keating MT. Nature. 1996 Nov 7;384(6604):80-3. 10.1038/384080a0 PubMed 8900283.
Backbone
  Vector backbone: pSP64
  Backbone manufacturer: Promega
  Backbone size w/o insert (bp): 3000
  Total vector size (bp): 3432
  Vector type: Xenopus Oocyte Expression
Growth in bacteria
  Bacterial resistance: Ampicillin, 100 μg/mL
  Growth temperature: 37°C
  Growth strain: XL1 Blue
  Copy number: High Copy
Gene/Insert
  Gene/Insert name: Potassium voltage-gated channel subfamily E member 1
  Species: H. sapiens (human)
  Insert size (bp): 390
  Entrez Gene: KCNE1 (a.k.a. ISK, JLNS, JLNS2, LQT2/5, LQT5, MinK)
  Promoter: SP6
  Cloning method: Restriction Enzyme; 5′ cloning site HindIII (not destroyed); 3′ cloning site BamHI (not destroyed)
  Sequencing primers: 5′ SP6
Terms and licenses: Academic/Nonprofit Terms; Industry Terms: Not Available to Industry
How to cite: pSP64-hKCNE1 was a gift from Michael Sanguinetti (Addgene plasmid # 53049 ; http://n2t.net/addgene:53049 ; RRID:Addgene_53049)
