[The description below was written by a language model from this plasmid's Addgene catalogue record and pLannotate feature annotations shown in this document.]
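Description:
pSP64-hKCNE1 is a small in vitro transcription plasmid of about 3.4 kb built on the Promega pSP64 backbone and catalogued as a Xenopus oocyte expression vector. It is maintained in E. coli as a high-copy plasmid through a ColE1/pMB1-type origin and is selected with ampicillin via the β-lactamase gene and its native promoter. The feature table also picks up remnants typical of this older vector lineage: a lac promoter/operator with CAP binding site, and short fragments of lacI, rop, the bom region and the tetracycline resistance gene. These are fragments or leftover backbone elements and have no stated role in the use of the construct.

The payload is the human KCNE1 coding sequence (also known as minK or IsK), an insert of roughly 390 bp cloned between HindIII and BamHI sites, both of which are retained. It lies immediately downstream of, and in the same orientation as, a bacteriophage SP6 promoter. No eukaryotic promoter is annotated, so expression depends on SP6 RNA polymerase producing cRNA from the plasmid template, which is then introduced into oocytes for translation. No epitope tags or reporters are annotated.

KCNE1 encodes an ancillary single-pass beta subunit that assembles with pore-forming voltage-gated potassium channel alpha subunits. With KCNQ1 (KvLQT1) it is proposed to form the slowly activating cardiac delayed rectifier current, IKs. The stated purpose is to supply this beta subunit in Xenopus oocytes, a system suited to co-expression with an alpha subunit for electrophysiological study of channel gating and assembly.
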