Features (pLannotate 1.2.2; 12 found; start..end, strand, type, name):
      6..24      +  promoter       SP6 promoter: promoter for bacteriophage SP6 RNA polymerase
     45..431     +  CDS            KCNE1 (sequence withheld): KCNE1_HUMAN - Experimental evidence at protein level: Swiss-Prot protein existence level 1. Ancillary protein that assembles as a beta subunit with a voltage-gated potassium channel complex of pore-forming alpha subunits. Modulates the gating kinetics and enhances stability of the channel complex. Assembled with KCNB1 modulates the gating characteristics of the delayed rectifier voltage-dependent potassium channel KCNB1 (PubMed:19219384). Assembled with KCNQ1/KVLQT1 is proposed to form the slowly activating delayed rectifier cardiac potassium (IKs) channel. The outward current reaches its stea
    545..561     -  protein_bind   lac operator: The lac repressor binds to the lac operator to inhibit transcription in E. coli. This inhibition can be relieved by adding lactose or isopropyl-β-D-thiogalactopyranoside (IPTG). lac repressor encoded by lacI
    569..599     -  promoter       lac promoter: promoter for the E. coli lac operon
    614..635     -  protein_bind   CAP binding site: CAP binding activates transcription in the presence of cAMP. E. coli catabolite activator protein
    648..740     -  CDS            lacI (fragment): lac repressor; lacI; The lac repressor binds to the lac operator to inhibit transcription in E. coli. This inhibition can be relieved by adding lactose or isopropyl-β-D-thiogalactopyranoside (IPTG).
    923..1511    -  rep_origin     ori: high-copy-number ColE1/pMB1/pBR322/pUC origin of replication
   1682..2542    -  CDS            AmpR: β-lactamase; bla; confers resistance to ampicillin, carbenicillin, and related antibiotics
   2543..2647    -  promoter       AmpR promoter: bla
   2742..2777    +  CDS            rop (fragment): Rop protein, which maintains plasmids at low copy number; rop
   2879..2929    +  misc_feature   bom (fragment): basis of mobility region from pBR322
   2929..3208    -  CDS            TcR (fragment): tetracycline efflux protein; tet; confers resistance to tetracycline
>Addgene plasmid #53049 | pSP64-hKCNE1 | depositor full sequence | sequence record 82532 | pSP64-hKCNE1 sequence 3431 bps
ATACGATTTAGGTGACACTATAGAATACAAGCTTAATGCCCAGG
[387 nt withheld, positions 45-431]
TGAACCCCACCACTGGCTAAACTGGATCCCCGGGCGAGCTCCCAAAAAAAAAAAAAAAAAAAAAAAAAAA
AAACCGAATTCGTAATCATGTCATAGCTGTTTCCTGTGTGAAATTGTTATCCGCTCACAATTCCACACAA
CATACGAGCCGGAAGCATAAAGTGTAAAGCCTGGGGTGCCTAATGAGTGAGCTAACTCACATTAATTGCG
TTGCGCTCACTGCCCGCTTTCCAGTCGGGAAACCTGTCGTGCCAGCTGCATTAATGAATCGGCCAACGCG
CGGGGAGAGGCGGTTTGCGTATTGGGCGCTCTTCCGCTTCCTCGCTCACTGACTCGCTGCGCTCGGTCGT
TCGGCTGCGGCGAGCGGTATCAGCTCACTCAAAGGCGGTAATACGGTTATCCACAGAATCAGGGGATAAC
GCAGGAAAGAACATGTGAGCAAAAGGCCAGCAAAAGGCCAGGAACCGTAAAAAGGCCGCGTTGCTGGCGT
TTTTCCATAGGCTCCGCCCCCCTGACGAGCATCACAAAAATCGACGCTCAAGTCAGAGGTGGCGAAACCC
GACAGGACTATAAAGATACCAGGCGTTTCCCCCTGGAAGCTCCCTCGTGCGCTCTCCTGTTCCGACCCTG
CCGCTTACCGGATACCTGTCCGCCTTTCTCCCTTCGGGAAGCGTGGCGCTTTCTCATAGCTCACGCTGTA
GGTATCTCAGTTCGGTGTAGGTCGTTCGCTCCAAGCTGGGCTGTGTGCACGAACCCCCCGTTCAGCCCGA
CCGCTGCGCCTTATCCGGTAACTATCGTCTTGAGTCCAACCCGGTAAGACACGACTTATCGCCACTGGCA
GCAGCCACTGGTAACAGGATTAGCAGAGCGAGGTATGTAGGCGGTGCTACAGAGTTCTTGAAGTGGTGGC
CTAACTACGGCTACACTAGAAGGACAGTATTTGGTATCTGCGCTCTGCTGAAGCCAGTTACCTTCGGAAA
AAGAGTTGGTAGCTCTTGATCCGGCAAACAAACCACCGCTGGTAGCGGTGGTTTTTTTGTTTGCAAGCAG
CAGATTACGCGCAGAAAAAAAGGATCTCAAGAAGATCCTTTGATCTTTTCTACGGGGTCTGACGCTCAGT
GGAACGAAAACTCACGTTAAGGGATTTTGGTCATGAGATTATCAAAAAGGATCTTCACCTAGATCCTTTT
AAATTAAAAATGAAGTTTTAAATCAATCTAAAGTATATATGAGTAAACTTGGTCTGACAGTTACCAATGC
TTAATCAGTGAGGCACCTATCTCAGCGATCTGTCTATTTCGTTCATCCATAGTTGCCTGACTCCCCGTCG
TGTAGATAACTACGATACGGGAGGGCTTACCATCTGGCCCCAGTGCTGCAATGATACCGCGAGACCCACG
CTCACCGGCTCCAGATTTATCAGCAATAAACCAGCCAGCCGGAAGGGCCGAGCGCAGAAGTGGTCCTGCA
ACTTTATCCGCCTCCATCCAGTCTATTAATTGTTGCCGGGAAGCTAGAGTAAGTAGTTCGCCAGTTAATA
GTTTGCGCAACGTTGTTGCCATTGCTACAGGCATCGTGGTGTCACGCTCGTCGTTTGGTATGGCTTCATT
CAGCTCCGGTTCCCAACGATCAAGGCGAGTTACATGATCCCCCATGTTGTGCAAAAAAGCGGTTAGCTCC
TTCGGTCCTCCGATCGTTGTCAGAAGTAAGTTGGCCGCAGTGTTATCACTCATGGTTATGGCAGCACTGC
ATAATTCTCTTACTGTCATGCCATCCGTAAGATGCTTTTCTGTGACTGGTGAGTACTCAACCAAGTCATT
CTGAGAATAGTGTATGCGGCGACCGAGTTGCTCTTGCCCGGCGTCAATACGGGATAATACCGCGCCACAT
AGCAGAACTTTAAAAGTGCTCATCATTGGAAAACGTTCTTCGGGGCGAAAACTCTCAAGGATCTTACCGC
TGTTGAGATCCAGTTCGATGTAACCCACTCGTGCACCCAACTGATCTTCAGCATCTTTTACTTTCACCAG
CGTTTCTGGGTGAGCAAAAACAGGAAGGCAAAATGCCGCAAAAAAGGGAATAAGGGCGACACGGAAATGT
TGAATACTCATACTCTTCCTTTTTCAATATTATTGAAGCATTTATCAGGGTTATTGTCTCATGAGCGGAT
ACATATTTGAATGTATTTAGAAAAATAAACAAATAGGGGTTCCGCGCACATTTCCCCGAAAAGTGCCACC
TGACGTCTAAGAAACCATTATTATCATGACATTAACCTATAAAAATAGGCGTATCACGAGGCCCTTTCGT
CTCGCGCGTTTCGGTGATGACGGTGAAAACCTCTGACACATGCAGCTCCCGGAGACGGTCACAGCTTGTC
TGTAAGCGGATGCCGGGAGCAGACAAGCCCGTCAGGGCGCGTCAGCGGGTGTTGGCGGGTGTCGGGGCTG
GCTTAACTATGCGGCATCAGAGCAGATTGTACTGAGAGTGCACCATATCGACGCTCTCCCTTATGCGACT
CCTGCATTAGGAAGCAGCCCAGTAGTAGGTTGAGGCCGTTGAGCACCGCCGCCGCAAGGAATGGTGCATG
CAAGGAGATGGCGCCCAACAGTCCCCCGGCCACGGGGCCTGCCACCATACCCACGCCGAAACAAGCGCTC
ATGAGCCCGAAGTGGCGAGCCCGATCTTCCCCATCGGTGATGTCGGCGATATAGGCGCCAGCAACCGCAC
CTGTGGCGCCGGTGATGCCGGCCACGATGCGTCCGGCGTAGAGGATCTGGCTAGCGATGACCCTGCTGAT
TGGTTCGCTGACCATTTCCGGGGTGCGGAACGGCGTTACCAGAAACTCAGAAGGTTCGTCCAACCAAACC
GACTCTGACGGCAGTTTACGAGAGAGATGATAGGGTCTGCTTCAGTAAGCCAGATGCTACACAATTAGGC
TTGTACATATTGTCGTTAGAACGCGGCTACAATTAATACATAACCTTATGTATCATACAC
