>Addgene plasmid #53049 | pSP64-hKCNE1 | addgene partial sequence | sequence record 83672 | SP6 5'-ATTTAGGTGACACTATAG-3'
[382 nt withheld, positions 1-382]
TGAACCCCACCACTGGCTAAACTGGATCCCCGGGCGAGCTCCCAAAAAAAAAAAAAAAAAAAAAAAAAAA
AAACCGAATTCGTAATCATGTCATAGCTGTTTCCTGTGTGAAATTGTTATCCGCTCACAATTCCACACAA
CATACGAGCCGGAAGCATAAAGTGTAAAGCCTGGGGTGCCTAATGAGTGAGCTAACTCACATTAATTGCG
TTGCGCTCACTGCCCGCTTTCCAGTCGGGAAACCTGTCGTGCCAGCTGCATTAATGAATCGGCCAACGCG
CGGGGAGAGGCGGTTTGCGTATTGGGCGCTCTTCCGCTTCCTCGCTCACTGACTCGCTGCGCTCGGTCGT
TCGGCTGCGGCGAGCGGTATCAGCTCACTCAAAGGCGGTAATACGGTTATCCACAGAATCAGGGGATAAC
GCAGGAAAGAACATGTGAGCAAAAGGCCAGCAAAAGGCCAGGAACCGTAAAAAGGCCGCGTTGCTGGCGT
TTTTCCATA
